Addgene plasmid #219298: SFFV-ZNF439-Brd 373
Purpose: Transcription factor ZNF439 with a specific barcode assigned.
Depositing lab: Filipe Pereira. Depositing organization: Center for Neuroscience and Cell Biology, University of Coimbra. Publication: A combinatorial transcription factor screening platform for immune cell reprogramming. Kurochkin I, Altman AR, Caiado I, Pertiga-Cabral D, Halitzki E, Minaeva M, Zimmermannova O, Henriques-Oliveira L, Klein D, Nair M, Oliveira D, Cajal LR, Knittel R, Feick C, Ringner M, Martin M, Cirovic B, Pires CF, Rosa FF, Sitnicka E, Theis FJ, Pereira CF. Cell Syst. 2026 Jan 21;17(1):101457. doi: 10.1016/j.cels.2025.101457. Epub 2026 Jan 14. PubMed 41539305.
Backbone
  Vector backbone: SFFV-MCS
  Backbone size w/o insert (bp): 6638
  Vector type: Lentiviral
Growth in bacteria
  Bacterial resistance: Ampicillin, 100 μg/mL
  Growth temperature: 37°C
  Growth strain: NEB Stable
  Copy number: High Copy
Gene/Insert
  Gene/Insert name: ZNF439
  Species: H. sapiens (human)
  Insert size (bp): 1092
  Mutation: Codon optimized
  Entrez Gene: ZNF439 (a.k.a. DKFZp571K0837)
  Promoter: The spleen focus-forming virus (SFFV) promoter
  Cloning method: Restriction Enzyme; 5′ cloning site Bsp119I (not destroyed); 3′ cloning site BstHI (not destroyed)
Terms and licenses: Academic/Nonprofit Terms; Industry Terms: Not Available to Industry
Depositor comments: Barcode sequence cloned into XbaI restriction site. Design of plasmid is as follows: SFFV-[TF sequence]-WPRE-[Barcode sequence].
How to cite: SFFV-ZNF439-Brd 373 was a gift from Filipe Pereira (Addgene plasmid # 219298 ; http://n2t.net/addgene:219298 ; RRID:Addgene_219298)
