[The description below was written by a language model from this plasmid's Addgene catalogue record and pLannotate feature annotations shown in this document.]
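Description:
SFFV-ZNF439-Brd 373 is a lentiviral transfer plasmid built on the SFFV-MCS backbone that expresses a codon-optimized human ZNF439 open reading frame together with a construct-specific DNA barcode. It is maintained in E. coli through a high-copy ColE1/pUC-type origin and selected with ampicillin via the β-lactamase gene. The bacterial portion also carries pBluescript-derived remnants, including an f1 origin, lac promoter/operator and lacZα fragments, and T7 and T3 promoters.

The viral cassette has a third-generation, self-inactivating layout. An RSV promoter drives a truncated HIV-1 5' LTR, followed by the Ψ packaging signal with a partial gag region, the Rev response element and the cPPT/CTS. It ends in a ΔU3 3' LTR, with an SV40 polyadenylation signal and SV40 origin sequence downstream. Within this frame, the spleen focus-forming virus LTR promoter drives the roughly 1.1 kb ZNF439 insert, which sits between multiple-cloning-site fragments. The automated annotation labels only a short stretch at the start of this region, as a ZNF763 fragment. This most likely reflects homology among related zinc-finger proteins rather than a different insert. A WPRE follows the coding sequence to enhance transcript stability and expression. According to the depositor, the barcode is cloned at an XbaI site after the WPRE, but it is not annotated in the feature table. No mammalian selection marker or fluorescent reporter appears in the record.

The associated publication describes a combinatorial transcription factor screening platform for immune cell reprogramming. In that setting, the barcode would allow this factor to be identified in cells transduced with pools of factors.
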