Features (pLannotate 1.2.2; 29 found; start..end, strand, type, name):
     94..112     -  promoter       T7 promoter: promoter for bacteriophage T7 RNA polymerase
    120..275     +  CDS            lacZα (fragment): LacZα fragment of β-galactosidase; lacZ fragment
    280..708     +  rep_origin     f1 ori (sequence partly withheld): f1 bacteriophage origin of replication; arrow indicates direction of (+) strand synthesis
    761..865     +  promoter       AmpR promoter: bla
    866..1726    +  CDS            AmpR: β-lactamase; bla; confers resistance to ampicillin, carbenicillin, and related antibiotics
   1897..2485    +  rep_origin     ori: high-copy-number ColE1/pMB1/pBR322/pUC origin of replication
   2668..2760    +  CDS            lacI (fragment): lac repressor; lacI; The lac repressor binds to the lac operator to inhibit transcription in E. coli. This inhibition can be relieved by adding lactose or isopropyl-β-D-thiogalactopyranoside (IPTG).
   2773..2794    +  protein_bind   CAP binding site: CAP binding activates transcription in the presence of cAMP. E. coli catabolite activator protein
   2809..2839    +  promoter       lac promoter: promoter for the E. coli lac operon
   2847..2863    +  protein_bind   lac operator: The lac repressor binds to the lac operator to inhibit transcription in E. coli. This inhibition can be relieved by adding lactose or isopropyl-β-D-thiogalactopyranoside (IPTG). lac repressor encoded by lacI
   2908..2926    +  promoter       T3 promoter: promoter for bacteriophage T3 RNA polymerase
   2954..3180    +  promoter       RSV promoter: Rous sarcoma virus enhancer/promoter
   3181..3361    +  LTR            5' LTR (truncated): truncated 5' long terminal repeat (LTR) from HIV-1
   3408..3533    +  misc_feature   HIV-1 Ψ: packaging signal of human immunodeficiency virus type 1
   3517..3880    +  CDS            HIV-1 gag (fragment): gag protein from human immunodeficiency virus 1; gag
   4026..4259    +  misc_feature   RRE: The Rev response element (RRE) of HIV-1 allows for Rev-dependent mRNA export from the nucleus to the cytoplasm.
   4636..4736    +  CDS            Rev (fragment): human immunodeficiency virus 1 (HIV-1) Rev protein; rev; enhances nuclear export of unspliced and incompletely spliced viral mRNAs
   4755..4872    +  misc_feature   cPPT/CTS: central polypurine tract and central termination sequence of HIV-1
   4906..5307    +  promoter       SFFV promoter: spleen focus-forming virus long terminal repeat (LTR) promoter
   5317..5340    +  misc_feature   MCS (fragment): pBluescript multiple cloning site
   5359..5502    +  CDS            ZNF763 (fragment): ZN763_HUMAN - Experimental evidence at protein level: Swiss-Prot protein existence level 1. May be involved in transcriptional regulation. From Homo sapiens (Human).
   6464..6489    +  misc_feature   MCS (fragment): pBluescript multiple cloning site
   6489..6548    +  CDS            S (fragment): HBSAG_WHV6 - Experimental evidence at transcript level: Swiss-Prot protein existence level 2. The middle envelope protein plays an important role in the budding of the virion. It is involved in the induction of budding in a nucleocapsid independent way. In this process the majority of envelope proteins bud to form subviral lipoprotein particles of 22 nm of diameter that do not contain a nucleocapsid (By similarity). From Woodchuck hepatitis B virus (isolate w64/pWS23) (WHV).
   6680..7083    +  misc_feature   WPRE: woodchuck hepatitis virus posttranscriptional regulatory element
   7141..7200    +  CDS            nef (fragment): NEF_HV1Z2 - Experimental evidence at protein level: Swiss-Prot protein existence level 1. Extracellular Nef protein targets CD4(+) T-lymphocytes for apoptosis by interacting with CXCR4 surface receptors. From Human immunodeficiency virus type 1 group M subtype D (isolate Z2/CDC-Z34) (HIV-1).
   7202..7435    +  LTR            3' LTR (ΔU3): self-inactivating 3' long terminal repeat (LTR) from HIV-1
   7507..7628    +  polyA_signal   SV40 poly(A) signal: SV40 polyadenylation signal
   7647..7668    +  rep_origin     SV40 ori (fragment): SV40 origin of replication
   7668..73      +  rep_origin     SV40 ori (across the origin): SV40 origin of replication
>Addgene plasmid #219298 | SFFV-ZNF439-Brd 373 | addgene full sequence | sequence record 449049 | Addgene NGS Result
ATTTATGCAGAGGCCGAGGCCGCCTCGGCCTCTGAGCTATTCCAGAAGTAGTGAGGAGGCTTTTTTGGAG
GCCTAGGGACGTACCCAATTCGCCCTATAGTGAGTCGTATTACGCGCGCTCACTGGCCGTCGTTTTACAA
CGTCGTGACTGGGAAAACCCTGGCGTTACCCAACTTAATCGCCTTGCAGCACATCCCCCTTTCGCCAGCT
GGCGTAATAGCGAAGAGGCCCGCACCGATCGCCCTTCCCAACAGTTGCGCAGCCTGAATGGCGAATGGG
[124 nt withheld, positions 280-403]
C
[91 nt withheld, positions 405-495]
A
[49 nt withheld, positions 497-545]
CCTTTGACGTTGGAGTCCACGTTCTTT
[37 nt withheld, positions 573-609]
ACCCTATCTCGGTCTATTCTTTTGATTTATAAGGGATTTTGCCGATTTCGGCCTATTGGTTAAAAAATGA
GCTGATTTAACAAAAATTTAACGCGAATTTTAACAAAATATTAACGCTTACAATTTAGGTGGCACTTTTC
GGGGAAATGTGCGCGGAACCCCTATTTGTTTATTTTTCTAAATACATTCAAATATGTATCCGCTCATGAG
ACAATAACCCTGATAAATGCTTCAATAATATTGAAAAAGGAAGAGTATGAGTATTCAACATTTCCGTGTC
GCCCTTATTCCCTTTTTTGCGGCATTTTGCCTTCCTGTTTTTGCTCACCCAGAAACGCTGGTGAAAGTAA
AAGATGCTGAAGATCAGTTGGGTGCACGAGTGGGTTACATCGAACTGGATCTCAACAGCGGTAAGATCCT
TGAGAGTTTTCGCCCCGAAGAACGTTTTCCAATGATGAGCACTTTTAAAGTTCTGCTATGTGGCGCGGTA
TTATCCCGTATTGACGCCGGGCAAGAGCAACTCGGTCGCCGCATACACTATTCTCAGAATGACTTGGTTG
AGTACTCACCAGTCACAGAAAAGCATCTTACGGATGGCATGACAGTAAGAGAATTATGCAGTGCTGCCAT
AACCATGAGTGATAACACTGCGGCCAACTTACTTCTGACAACGATCGGAGGACCGAAGGAGCTAACCGCT
TTTTTGCACAACATGGGGGATCATGTAACTCGCCTTGATCGTTGGGAACCGGAGCTGAATGAAGCCATAC
CAAACGACGAGCGTGACACCACGATGCCTGTAGCAATGGCAACAACGTTGCGCAAACTATTAACTGGCGA
ACTACTTACTCTAGCTTCCCGGCAACAATTAATAGACTGGATGGAGGCGGATAAAGTTGCAGGACCACTT
CTGCGCTCGGCCCTTCCGGCTGGCTGGTTTATTGCTGATAAATCTGGAGCCGGTGAGCGTGGGTCTCGCG
GTATCATTGCAGCACTGGGGCCAGATGGTAAGCCCTCCCGTATCGTAGTTATCTACACGACGGGGAGTCA
GGCAACTATGGATGAACGAAATAGACAGATCGCTGAGATAGGTGCCTCACTGATTAAGCATTGGTAACTG
TCAGACCAAGTTTACTCATATATACTTTAGATTGATTTAAAACTTCATTTTTAATTTAAAAGGATCTAGG
TGAAGATCCTTTTTGATAATCTCATGACCAAAATCCCTTAACGTGAGTTTTCGTTCCACTGAGCGTCAGA
CCCCGTAGAAAAGATCAAAGGATCTTCTTGAGATCCTTTTTTTCTGCGCGTAATCTGCTGCTTGCAAACA
AAAAAACCACCGCTACCAGCGGTGGTTTGTTTGCCGGATCAAGAGCTACCAACTCTTTTTCCGAAGGTAA
CTGGCTTCAGCAGAGCGCAGATACCAAATACTGTTCTTCTAGTGTAGCCGTAGTTAGGCCACCACTTCAA
GAACTCTGTAGCACCGCCTACATACCTCGCTCTGCTAATCCTGTTACCAGTGGCTGCTGCCAGTGGCGAT
AAGTCGTGTCTTACCGGGTTGGACTCAAGACGATAGTTACCGGATAAGGCGCAGCGGTCGGGCTGAACGG
GGGGTTCGTGCACACAGCCCAGCTTGGAGCGAACGACCTACACCGAACTGAGATACCTACAGCGTGAGCT
ATGAGAAAGCGCCACGCTTCCCGAAGGGAGAAAGGCGGACAGGTATCCGGTAAGCGGCAGGGTCGGAACA
GGAGAGCGCACGAGGGAGCTTCCAGGGGGAAACGCCTGGTATCTTTATAGTCCTGTCGGGTTTCGCCACC
TCTGACTTGAGCGTCGATTTTTGTGATGCTCGTCAGGGGGGCGGAGCCTATGGAAAAACGCCAGCAACGC
GGCCTTTTTACGGTTCCTGGCCTTTTGCTGGCCTTTTGCTCACATGTTCTTTCCTGCGTTATCCCCTGAT
TCTGTGGATAACCGTATTACCGCCTTTGAGTGAGCTGATACCGCTCGCCGCAGCCGAACGACCGAGCGCA
GCGAGTCAGTGAGCGAGGAAGCGGAAGAGCGCCCAATACGCAAACCGCCTCTCCCCGCGCGTTGGCCGAT
TCATTAATGCAGCTGGCACGACAGGTTTCCCGACTGGAAAGCGGGCAGTGAGCGCAACGCAATTAATGTG
AGTTAGCTCACTCATTAGGCACCCCAGGCTTTACACTTTATGCTTCCGGCTCGTATGTTGTGTGGAATTG
TGAGCGGATAACAATTTCACACAGGAAACAGCTATGACCATGATTACGCCAAGCGCGCAATTAACCCTCA
CTAAAGGGAACAAAAGCTGGAGCTGCAAGCTTAATGTAGTCTTATGCAATACTCTTGTAGTCTTGCAACA
TGGTAACGATGAGTTAGCAACATGCCTTACAAGGAGAGAAAAAGCACCGTGCATGCCGATTGGTGGAAGT
AAGGTGGTACGATCGTGCCTTATTAGGAAGGCAACAGACGGGTCTGACATGGATTGGACGAACCACTGAA
TTGCCGCATTGCAGAGATATTGTATTTAAGTGCCTAGCTCGATACATAAACGGGTCTCTCTGGTTAGACC
AGATCTGAGCCTGGGAGCTCTCTGGCTAACTAGGGAACCCACTGCTTAAGCCTCAATAAAGCTTGCCTTG
AGTGCTTCAAGTAGTGTGTGCCCGTCTGTTGTGTGACTCTGGTAACTAGAGATCCCTCAGACCCTTTTAG
TCAGTGTGGAAAATCTCTAGCAGTGGCGCCCGAACAGGGACTTGAAAGCGAAAGGGAAACCAGAGGAGCT
CTCTCGACGCAGGACTCGGCTTGCTGAAGCGCGCACGGCAAGAGGCGAGGGGCGGCGACTGGTGAGTACG
CCAAAAATTTTGACTAGCGGAGGCTAGAAGGAGAGAGATGGGTGCGAGAGCGTCAGTATTAAGCGGGGGA
GAATTAGATCGCGATGGGAAAAAATTCGGTTAAGGCCAGGGGGAAAGAAAAAATATAAATTAAAACATAT
AGTATGGGCAAGCAGGGAGCTAGAACGATTCGCAGTTAATCCTGGCCTGTTAGAAACATCAGAAGGCTGT
AGACAAATACTGGGACAGCTACAACCATCCCTTCAGACAGGATCAGAAGAACTTAGATCATTATATAATA
CAGTAGCAACCCTCTATTGTGTGCATCAAAGGATAGAGATAAAAGACACCAAGGAAGCTTTAGACAAGAT
AGAGGAAGAGCAAAACAAAAGTAAGACCACCGCACAGCAAGCGGCCGCTGATCTTCAGACCTGGAGGAGG
AGATATGAGGGACAATTGGAGAAGTGAATTATATAAATATAAAGTAGTAAAAATTGAACCATTAGGAGTA
GCACCCACCAAGGCAAAGAGAAGAGTGGTGCAGAGAGAAAAAAGAGCAGTGGGAATAGGAGCTTTGTTCC
TTGGGTTCTTGGGAGCAGCAGGAAGCACTATGGGCGCAGCGTCAATGACGCTGACGGTACAGGCCAGACA
ATTATTGTCTGGTATAGTGCAGCAGCAGAACAATTTGCTGAGGGCTATTGAGGCGCAACAGCATCTGTTG
CAACTCACAGTCTGGGGCATCAAGCAGCTCCAGGCAAGAATCCTGGCTGTGGAAAGATACCTAAAGGATC
AACAGCTCCTGGGGATTTGGGGTTGCTCTGGAAAACTCATTTGCACCACTGCTGTGCCTTGGAATGCTAG
TTGGAGTAATAAATCTCTGGAACAGATTTGGAATCACACGACCTGGATGGAGTGGGACAGAGAAATTAAC
AATTACACAAGCTTAATACACTCCTTAATTGAAGAATCGCAAAACCAGCAAGAAAAGAATGAACAAGAAT
TATTGGAATTAGATAAATGGGCAAGTTTGTGGAATTGGTTTAACATAACAAATTGGCTGTGGTATATAAA
ATTATTCATAATGATAGTAGGAGGCTTGGTAGGTTTAAGAATAGTTTTTGCTGTACTTTCTATAGTGAAT
AGAGTTAGGCAGGGATATTCACCATTATCGTTTCAGACCCACCTCCCAACCCCGAGGGGACCCGACAGGC
CCGAAGGAATAGAAGAAGAAGGTGGAGAGAGAGACAGAGACAGATCCATTCGATTAGTGAACGGATCTCG
ACGGTATCGGTTAACTTTTAAAAGAAAAGGGGGGATTGGGGGGTACAGTGCAGGGGAAAGAATAGTAGAC
ATAATAGCAACAGACATACAAACTAAAGAATTACAAAAACAAATTACAAAAATTCAAAATTTTATCGATC
ACGAGACTAGCCTCGAGCTGGCTGCAGTAACGCCATTTTGCAAGGCATGGAAAAATACCAAACCAAGAAT
AGAGAAGTTCAGATCAAGGGCGGGTACATGAAAATAGCTAACGTTGGGCCAAACAGGATATCTGCGGTGA
GCAGTTTCGGCCCCGGCCCGGGGCCAAGAACAGATGGTCACCGCAGTTTCGGCCCCGGCCCGAGGCCAAG
AACAGATGGTCCCCAGATATGGCCCAACCCTCAGCAGTTTCTTAAGACCCATCAGATGTTTCCAGGCTCC
CCCAAGGACCTGAAATGACCCTGCGCCTTATTTGAATTAACCAATCAGCCTGCTTCTCGCTTCTGTTCGC
GCGCTTCTGCTTCCCGAGCTCTATAAAAGAGCTCACAACCCCTCACTCGGCGCGCCAGTCCTCCGACAGA
CTGAGTCGGCCGGTCGAATCAAGCTTATCGATACCGTCGACGGATCCGCTAGCCCGCGGTTCGAAATGAA
CATCAGAGGTGACACTGGACACAAGGCATGTGAATGTCAGGAATATGGACCAAAGCCATGGAAGAGTCAA
CAACCTAAAAAAGCCTTCAGATATCACCCCTCCTTGAGAACACAAGAAAGGGATCACACTGGAAAGAAAC
CCTATGCTTGTAAAGAATGTGGAAAAAACATTATTTACCATTCAAGCATTCAAAGACACATGGTAGTGCA
CAGTGGGGATGGACCTTATAAATGTAAGTTTTGTGGGAAAGCATTCCATTGTCTCAGTTTATATCTTATC
CATGAAAGAACTCACACTGGAGAGAAACCGTATGAATGTAAACAATGTGGTAAATCTTTTAGTTATTCTG
CTACCCATCGAATACATGAAAGAACTCACATTGGAGAAAAGCCTTATGAATGTCAGGAATGTGGGAAAGC
ATTCCATAGTCCCAGATCCTGTCACAGACATGAAAGGAGTCACATGGGAGAGAAGGCTTATCAATGTAAG
GAATGTGGAAAAGCATTCATGTGTCCCCGTTATGTTCGTAGACATGAAAGGACCCACTCTAGGAAAAAAC
TTTATGAATGTAAGCAGTGTGGGAAAGCATTATCCTCTCTTACAAGTTTTCAAACACACATAAGAATGCA
CTCTGGAGAAAGACCTTATGAATGTAAGACATGTGGGAAAGGCTTTTATTCTGCCAAGTCATTTCAAAGA
CATGAAAAAACTCACAGTGGAGAGAAACCGTATAAATGCAAGCAATGTGGTAAAGCCTTCACTCGTTCCG
GTTCCTTTCGATATCATGAAAGGACTCACACTGGAGAGAAACCCTATGAGTGTAAGCAATGTGGGAAAGC
CTTCAGATCTGCCCCAAATCTTCAATCGCATGGTAGGACTCACACTGGAGAGAAACCGTATCAATGTAAG
GAATGTGGGAAAGCTTTCAGATCTGCCTCACAACTTCGAATCCATCGTAGGATTCACACTGGAGAGAAAC
CCTATGAATGTAAGAAATGTGGGAAAGCCTTCAGATATGTCCAGAACTTTCGATTTCATGAAAGGACACA
AACACATAAGAATGCACTCTGGAGAAAGACCTTATAAACCGGTCGGATCCCCCGGGCTGCAGGAATTCGA
GCATCTTACCGCCATTTATTCCCATATTTGTTCTGTTTTTCTTGATTTGGGTATACATTTAAATGTTAAT
AAAACAAAATGGTGGGGCAATCATTTACATTTTTAGGGATATGTAATTACTAGTTCAGGTGTATTGCCAC
AAGACAAACATGTTAAGAAACTTTCCCGTTATTTACGCTCTGTTCCTGTTAATCAACCTCTGGATTACAA
AATTTGTGAAAGATTGACTGATATTCTTAACTATGTTGCTCCTTTTACGCTGTGTGGATATGCTGCTTTA
ATGCCTCTGTATCATGCTATTGCTTCCCGTACGGCTTTCGTTTTCTCCTCCTTGTATAAATCCTGGTTGC
TGTCTCTTTATGAGGAGTTGTGGCCCGTTGTCCGTCAACGTGGCGTGGTGTGCTCTGTGTTTGCTGACGC
AACCCCCACTGGCTGGGGCATTGCCACCACCTGTCAACTCCTTTCTGGGACTTTCGCTTTCCCCCTCCCG
ATCGCCACGGCAGAACTCATCGCCGCCTGCCTTGCCCGCTGCTGGACAGGGGCTAGGTTGCTGGGCACTG
ATAATTCCGTGGTGTTGTCGGGGAAGCTGACGTCCTTTGCAATTCGATATCAAGCTGTACCTTCTAGATG
TACAACAGGGTCAGCGCTTCTAGACCAATGACTTACAAGGCAGCTGTAGATCTTAGCCACTTTTTAAAAG
AAAAGGGGGGACTGGAAGGGCTAATTCACTCCCAACGAAGACAAGATCTGCTTTTTGCTTGTACTGGGTC
TCTCTGGTTAGACCAGATCTGAGCCTGGGAGCTCTCTGGCTAACTAGGGAACCCACTGCTTAAGCCTCAA
TAAAGCTTGCCTTGAGTGCTTCAAGTAGTGTGTGCCCGTCTGTTGTGTGACTCTGGTAACTAGAGATCCC
TCAGACCCTTTTAGTCAGTGTGGAAAATCTCTAGCAGTAGTAGTTCATGTCATCTTATTATTCAGTATTT
ATAACTTGCAAAGAAATGAATATCAGAGAGTGAGAGGAACTTGTTTATTGCAGCTTATAATGGTTACAAA
TAAAGCAATAGCATCACAAATTTCACAAATAAAGCATTTTTTTCACTGCATTCTAGTTGTGGTTTGTCCA
AACTCATCAATGTATCTTATCATGTCTGGCTCTAGCTATCCCGCCCCTAACTCCGCCCATCCCGCCCCTA
ACTCCGCCCAGTTCCGCCCATTCTCCGCCCCATGGCTGACTAATTTTTTTT
