>Addgene plasmid #219298 | SFFV-ZNF439-Brd 373 | depositor partial sequence | sequence record 428374 | TF ORF
ATGAACATCAGAGGTGACACTGGACACAAGGCATGTGAATGTCAGGAATATGGACCAAAGCCATGGAAGA
GTCAACAACCTAAAAAAGCCTTCAGATATCACCCCTCCTTGAGAACACAAGAAAGGGATCACACTGGAAA
GAAACCCTATGCTTGTAAAGAATGTGGAAAAAACATTATTTACCATTCAAGCATTCAAAGACACATGGTA
GTGCACAGTGGGGATGGACCTTATAAATGTAAGTTTTGTGGGAAAGCATTCCATTGTCTCAGTTTATATC
TTATCCATGAAAGAACTCACACTGGAGAGAAACCGTATGAATGTAAACAATGTGGTAAATCTTTTAGTTA
TTCTGCTACCCATCGAATACATGAAAGAACTCACATTGGAGAAAAGCCTTATGAATGTCAGGAATGTGGG
AAAGCATTCCATAGTCCCAGATCCTGTCACAGACATGAAAGGAGTCACATGGGAGAGAAGGCTTATCAAT
GTAAGGAATGTGGAAAAGCATTCATGTGTCCCCGTTATGTTCGTAGACATGAAAGGACCCACTCTAGGAA
AAAACTTTATGAATGTAAGCAGTGTGGGAAAGCATTATCCTCTCTTACAAGTTTTCAAACACACATAAGA
ATGCACTCTGGAGAAAGACCTTATGAATGTAAGACATGTGGGAAAGGCTTTTATTCTGCCAAGTCATTTC
AAAGACATGAAAAAACTCACAGTGGAGAGAAACCGTATAAATGCAAGCAATGTGGTAAAGCCTTCACTCG
TTCCGGTTCCTTTCGATATCATGAAAGGACTCACACTGGAGAGAAACCCTATGAGTGTAAGCAATGTGGG
AAAGCCTTCAGATCTGCCCCAAATCTTCAATCGCATGGTAGGACTCACACTGGAGAGAAACCGTATCAAT
GTAAGGAATGTGGGAAAGCTTTCAGATCTGCCTCACAACTTCGAATCCATCGTAGGATTCACACTGGAGA
GAAACCCTATGAATGTAAGAAATGTGGGAAAGCCTTCAGATATGTCCAGAACTTTCGATTTCATGAAAGG
ACACAAACACATAAGAATGCACTCTGGAGAAAGACCTTATAA
