>Addgene plasmid #219298 | SFFV-ZNF439-Brd 373 | depositor partial sequence | sequence record 428375 | Barcode sequence
TGTACAACAGGGTCAGCGCT
